>Addgene plasmid #200825 | pAAV-U6-racRNA-B | addgene full sequence | sequence record 396771 | Addgene NGS Result
CCTGCAGGCAGCTGCGCGCTCGCTCGCTCACTGAGGCCGCCCGGGCGTCGGGCGACCTTTGGTCGCCCGG
CCTCAGTGAGCGAGCGAGCGCGCAGAGAGGGAGTGGCCAACTCCATCACTAGGGGTTCCTGCGGCCGCAC
GCGTGAGGGCCTATTTCCCATGATTCCTTCATATTTGCATATACGATACAAGGCTGTTAGAGAGATAATT
GGAATTAATTTGACTGTAAACACAAAGATATTAGTACAAAATACGTGACGTAGAAAGTAATAATTTCTTG
GGTAGTTTGCAGTTTTAAAATTATGTTTTAAAATGGACTATCATATGCTTACCGTAACTTGAAAGTATTT
CGATTTCTTGGCTTTATATATCTTGTGGAAAGGACGAAACACCGTGCTCGCTTCGGCAGCACATATACTA
GTCGACGGGCCGCACTCGCCGGTCCCAAGCCCGGATAAAATGGGAGGGGGCGGGAAACCGCCTAACCATG
CCGAGTGCGGCCGCTTGCCATGTGTATCGGTCCGGGAGCAGACGATATGGCGTCGCTCCCGGTCCGATAC
TCTGATGATGGGTCCCCCTAGGGACGGGACGTTCTTACAGGCAATCTACACGCTAGGTAAGATTCTATAA
ACTGTGCGGTCCTTCAATTGGGGTCCCATCATTCATGGCAAGTGGCCGCGGTCGGCGTGGACTGTAGAAC
ACTGCCAATGCCGGTCCCAAGCCCGGATAAAAGTGGAGGGTACAGTCCACGCTTTTTTTCTAGACTGCAG
AGGGCCCTGCGTATGAGTGCAAGTGGGTTTTAGGACCAGGATGAGGCGGGGTGGGGGTGCCTACCTGACG
ACCGACCCCGACCCACTGGACAAGCACCCAACCCCCATTCCCCAAATTGCGCATCCCCTATCAGAGAGGG
GGAGGGGAAACAGGATGCGGCGAGGCGCGTGCGCACTGCCAGCTTCAGCACCGCGGACAGTGCCTTCGCC
CCCGCCTGGCGGCGCGCGCCACCGCCGCCTCAGCACTGAAGGCGCGCTGACGTCACTCGCCGGTCCCCCG
CAAACTCCCCTTCCCGGCCACCTTGGTCGCGTCCGCGCCGCCGCCGGCCCAGCCGGACCGCACCACGCGA
GGCGCGAGATAGGGGGGCACGGGCGCGACCATCTGCGCTGCGGCGCCGGCGACTCAGCGCTGCCTCAGTC
TGCGGTGGGCAGCGGAGGAGTCGTGTCGTGCCTGAGAGCGCAGTCGAGAAGGTACCGGATCCGCCACCAT
GGGCAAGCCCATCCCCAACCCCCTGCTGGGCCTGGACAGCACCGGCGGTGGAGGTTCCTCCAAAACCATC
GTTCTTTCGGTCGGCGAGGCTACTCGCACTCTGACTGAGATCCAGTCCACCGCAGACCGTCAGATCTTCG
AAGAGAAGGTCGGGCCTCTGGTGGGTCGGCTGCGCCTCACGGCTTCGCTCCGTCAAAACGGAGCCAAGAC
CGCGTATCGCGTCAACCTAAAACTGGATCAGGCGGACGTCGTTGATTGCTCCACCAGCGTCTGCGGCGAG
CTTCCGAAAGTGCGCTACACTCAGGTATGGTCGCACGACGTGACAATCGTTGCGAATAGCACCGAGGCCT
CGCGCAAATCGTTGTACGATTTGACCAAGTCCCTCGTCGCGACCTCGCAGGTCGAAGATCTTGTCGTCAA
CCTTGTGCCGCTGGGCCGTGGCGGTGGCGGATCTGGCGGCGGTGGTAGCAATGATTTTGGCAATTACAAC
AATCAGTCTTCCAATTTTGGGCCGATGAAGGGAGGAAACTTTGGAGGCAGGAGCTCTGGCCCTTATGGTG
GTGGAGGCCAGTACTTTGCTAAACCACGGAACCAAGGTGGCTATGGCGGAGGTGGTTCTCTGCCTCCACT
TGAAAGACTGACACTGGGCTCAGGAGGATCTGGTGGTTCTGAGGGCAGAGGAAGTCTTCTAACATGCGGT
GACGTGGAGGAGAATCCCGGCCCTGCCATGGATTACAAGGATGACGACGATAAGGGCGGAGGTGGTTCTT
CCAAAACCATCGTTCTTTCGGTCGGCGAGGCTACTCGCACTCTGACTGAGATCCAGTCCACCGCAGACCG
TCAGATCTTCGAAGAGAAGGTCGGGCCTCTGGTGGGTCGGCTGCGCCTCACGGCTTCGCTCCGTCAAAAC
GGAGCCAAGACCGCGTATCGCGTCAACCTAAAACTGGATCAGGCGGACGTCGTTGATTGCTCCACCAGCG
TCTGCGGCGAGCTTCCGAAAGTGCGCTACACTCAGGTATGGTCGCACGACGTGACAATCGTTGCGAATAG
CACCGAGGCCTCGCGCAAATCGTTGTACGATTTGACCAAGTCCCTCGTCGCGACCTCGCAGGTCGAAGAT
CTTGTCGTCAACCTTGTGCCGCTGGGCCGTGGCGGAGGTGGTTCTAAGCTGAACCCTCCTGATGAGAGTG
GCCCCGGCTGCATGAGCTGCTGTGTGCTCTCCTAAGAATTCGATATCAAGCTTATCGATAATCAACCTCT
GGATTACAAAATTTGTGAAAGATTGACTGGTATTCTTAACTATGTTGCTCCTTTTACGCTATGTGGATAC
GCTGCTTTAATGCCTTTGTATCATGCTATTGCTTCCCGTATGGCTTTCATTTTCTCCTCCTTGTATAAAT
CCTGGTTGCTGTCTCTTTATGAGGAGTTGTGGCCCGTTGTCAGGCAACGTGGCGTGGTGTGCACTGTGTT
TGCTGACGCAACCCCCACTGGTTGGGGCATTGCCACCACCTGTCAGCTCCTTTCCGGGACTTTCGCTTTC
CCCCTCCCTATTGCCACGGCGGAACTCATCGCCGCCTGCCTTGCCCGCTGCTGGACAGGGGCTCGGCTGT
TGGGCACTGACAATTCCGTGGTGTTGTCGGGGAAATCATCGTCCTTTCCTTGGCTGCTCGCCTATGTTGC
CACCTGGATTCTGCGCGGGACGTCCTTCTGCTACGTCCCTTCGGCCCTCAATCCAGCGGACCTTCCTTCC
CGCGGCCTGCTGCCGGCTCTGCGGCCTCTTCCGCGTCTTCGCCTTCGCCCTCAGACGAGTCGGATCTCCC
TTTGGGCCGCCTCCCCGCATCGATACCGAGCGCTGCTCGAGAGATCTACGGGTGGCATCCCTGTGACCCC
TCCCCAGTGCCTCTCCTGGCCCTGGAAGTTGCCACTCCAGTGCCCACCAGCCTTGTCCTAATAAAATTAA
GTTGCATCATTTTGTCTGACTAGGTGTCCTTCTATAATATTATGGGGTGGAGGGGGGTGGTATGGAGCAA
GGGGCAAGTTGGGAAGACAACCTGTAGGGCCTGCGGGGTCTATTGGGAACCAAGCTGGAGTGCAGTGGCA
CAATCTTGGCTCACTGCAATCTCCGCCTCCTGGGTTCAAGCGATTCTCCTGCCTCAGCCTCCCGAGTTGT
TGGGATTCCAGGCATGCATGACCAGGCTCAGCTAATTTTTGTTTTTTTGGTAGAGACGGGGTTTCACCAT
ATTGGCCAGGCTGGTCTCCAACTCCTAATCTCAGGTGATCTACCCACCTTGGCCTCCCAAATTGCTGGGA
TTACAGGCGTGAACCACTGCTCCCTTCCCTGTCCTTCTGATTTTGTAGGTAACCACGTGCGGACCGAGCG
GCCGCAGGAACCCCTAGTGATGGAGTTGGCCACTCCCTCTCTGCGCGCTCGCTCGCTCACTGAGGCCGGG
CGACCAAAGGTCGCCCGACGCCCGGGCTTTGCCCGGGCGGCCTCAGTGAGCGAGCGAGCGCGCAGCTGCC
TGCAGGGGCGCCTGATGCGGTATTTTCTCCTTACGCATCTGTGCGGTATTTCACACCGCATA
[95 nt withheld, positions 3843-3937]
T
[46 nt withheld, positions 3939-3984]
C
[141 nt withheld, positions 3986-4126]
CCTTTGACGTTGGAGTCCACGTTCTTT
[37 nt withheld, positions 4154-4190]
ACTCTATCTCGGGCTATTCTTTTGATTTATAAGGGATTTTGCCGATTTCGGTCTATTGGTTAAAAAATGA
GCTGATTTAACAAAAATTTAACGCGAATTTTAACAAAATATTAACGTTTACAATTTTATGGTGCACTCTC
AGTACAATCTGCTCTGATGCCGCATAGTTAAGCCAGCCCCGACACCCGCCAACACCCGCTGACGCGCCCT
GACGGGCTTGTCTGCTCCCGGCATCCGCTTACAGACAAGCTGTGACCGTCTCCGGGAGCTGCATGTGTCA
GAGGTTTTCACCGTCATCACCGAAACGCGCGAGACGAAAGGGCCTCGTGATACGCCTATTTTTATAGGTT
AATGTCATGATAATAATGGTTTCTTAGACGTCAGGTGGCACTTTTCGGGGAAATGTGCGCGGAACCCCTA
TTTGTTTATTTTTCTAAATACATTCAAATATGTATCCGCTCATGAGACAATAACCCTGATAAATGCTTCA
ATAATATTGAAAAAGGAAGAGTATGAGTATTCAACATTTCCGTGTCGCCCTTATTCCCTTTTTTGCGGCA
TTTTGCCTTCCTGTTTTTGCTCACCCAGAAACGCTGGTGAAAGTAAAAGATGCTGAAGATCAGTTGGGTG
CACGAGTGGGTTACATCGAACTGGATCTCAACAGCGGTAAGATCCTTGAGAGTTTTCGCCCCGAAGAACG
TTTTCCAATGATGAGCACTTTTAAAGTTCTGCTATGTGGCGCGGTATTATCCCGTATTGACGCCGGGCAA
GAGCAACTCGGTCGCCGCATACACTATTCTCAGAATGACTTGGTTGAGTACTCACCAGTCACAGAAAAGC
ATCTTACGGATGGCATGACAGTAAGAGAATTATGCAGTGCTGCCATAACCATGAGTGATAACACTGCGGC
CAACTTACTTCTGACAACGATCGGAGGACCGAAGGAGCTAACCGCTTTTTTGCACAACATGGGGGATCAT
GTAACTCGCCTTGATCGTTGGGAACCGGAGCTGAATGAAGCCATACCAAACGACGAGCGTGACACCACGA
TGCCTGTAGCAATGGCAACAACGTTGCGCAAACTATTAACTGGCGAACTACTTACTCTAGCTTCCCGGCA
ACAATTAATAGACTGGATGGAGGCGGATAAAGTTGCAGGACCACTTCTGCGCTCGGCCCTTCCGGCTGGC
TGGTTTATTGCTGATAAATCTGGAGCCGGTGAGCGTGGGTCTCGCGGTATCATTGCAGCACTGGGGCCAG
ATGGTAAGCCCTCCCGTATCGTAGTTATCTACACGACGGGGAGTCAGGCAACTATGGATGAACGAAATAG
ACAGATCGCTGAGATAGGTGCCTCACTGATTAAGCATTGGTAACTGTCAGACCAAGTTTACTCATATATA
CTTTAGATTGATTTAAAACTTCATTTTTAATTTAAAAGGATCTAGGTGAAGATCCTTTTTGATAATCTCA
TGACCAAAATCCCTTAACGTGAGTTTTCGTTCCACTGAGCGTCAGACCCCGTAGAAAAGATCAAAGGATC
TTCTTGAGATCCTTTTTTTCTGCGCGTAATCTGCTGCTTGCAAACAAAAAAACCACCGCTACCAGCGGTG
GTTTGTTTGCCGGATCAAGAGCTACCAACTCTTTTTCCGAAGGTAACTGGCTTCAGCAGAGCGCAGATAC
CAAATACTGTTCTTCTAGTGTAGCCGTAGTTAGGCCACCACTTCAAGAACTCTGTAGCACCGCCTACATA
CCTCGCTCTGCTAATCCTGTTACCAGTGGCTGCTGCCAGTGGCGATAAGTCGTGTCTTACCGGGTTGGAC
TCAAGACGATAGTTACCGGATAAGGCGCAGCGGTCGGGCTGAACGGGGGGTTCGTGCACACAGCCCAGCT
TGGAGCGAACGACCTACACCGAACTGAGATACCTACAGCGTGAGCTATGAGAAAGCGCCACGCTTCCCGA
AGGGAGAAAGGCGGACAGGTATCCGGTAAGCGGCAGGGTCGGAACAGGAGAGCGCACGAGGGAGCTTCCA
GGGGGAAACGCCTGGTATCTTTATAGTCCTGTCGGGTTTCGCCACCTCTGACTTGAGCGTCGATTTTTGT
GATGCTCGTCAGGGGGGCGGAGCCTATGGAAAAACGCCAGCAACGCGGCCTTTTTACGGTTCCTGGCCTT
TTGCTGGCCTTTTGCTCACATGT
Features (pLannotate 1.2.2; 21 found; start..end, strand, type, name):
     12..39      +  repeat_region  AAV2 ITR (fragment): inverted terminal repeat of adeno-associated virus serotype 2 inverted
     68..95      +  repeat_region  AAV2 ITR (fragment): inverted terminal repeat of adeno-associated virus serotype 2 inverted
    145..385     +  promoter       U6 promoter: RNA polymerase III promoter for human U6 snRNA
    431..497     +  ncRNA          twister-P3 (fragment): Accession: RF03154 - type-P3 twister ribozyme
    786..1233    +  promoter       hSyn promoter: human synapsin I promoter; confers neuron-specific expression (Kügler et al., 2003)
   1319..1699    +  CDS            COAT_BPPP7: Experimental evidence at protein level: Swiss-Prot protein existence level 1. Forms the phage shell; binds to the phage RNA. From Pseudomonas phage PP7 (Bacteriophage PP7).
   1769..1945    +  CDS            HNRNPA1 (fragment): ROA1_BOVIN - Also known as HNRPA1. Experimental evidence at protein level: Swiss-Prot protein existence level 1. Involved in the packaging of pre-mRNA into hnRNP particles, transport of poly(A) mRNA from the nucleus to the cytoplasm and may modulate splice site selection. May bind to specific miRNA hairpins. Binds to the IRES and thereby inhibits the translation of the apoptosis protease activating factor APAF1. From Bos taurus (Bovine).
   1991..2015    +  CDS            3xFLAG (fragment): three tandem FLAG® epitope tags
   2030..2410    +  CDS            COAT_BPPP7: Experimental evidence at protein level: Swiss-Prot protein existence level 1. Forms the phage shell; binds to the phage RNA. From Pseudomonas phage PP7 (Bacteriophage PP7).
   2426..2483    +  CDS            H-Ras (fragment): human small GTPase proto-oncoprotein
   2486..2510    +  misc_feature   MCS (fragment): pBluescript multiple cloning site
   2510..3098    +  misc_feature   WPRE: woodchuck hepatitis virus posttranscriptional regulatory element
   3130..3606    +  polyA_signal   hGH poly(A) signal: human growth hormone polyadenylation signal
   3646..3786    +  repeat_region  AAV2 ITR: inverted terminal repeat of adeno-associated virus serotype 2 inverted
   3791..3842    -  misc_feature   bom (fragment): basis of mobility region from pBR322
   3861..4316    +  rep_origin     f1 ori (sequence partly withheld): f1 bacteriophage origin of replication; arrow indicates direction of (+) strand synthesis
   4317..4366    -  misc_feature   bom (fragment): basis of mobility region from pBR322
   4468..4503    -  CDS            rop (fragment): Rop protein, which maintains plasmids at low copy number; rop
   4598..4702    +  promoter       AmpR promoter: bla
   4703..5563    +  CDS            AmpR: β-lactamase; bla; confers resistance to ampicillin, carbenicillin, and related antibiotics
   5734..6322    +  rep_origin     ori: high-copy-number ColE1/pMB1/pBR322/pUC origin of replication
