[The description below was written by a language model from this plasmid's Addgene catalogue record and pLannotate feature annotations shown in this document.]
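Description:
pAAV-U6-racRNA-B is a 6.4 kb AAV transfer plasmid built on the pAAV-hSyn-mCherry backbone, intended for packaging into recombinant AAV and expression in mammalian neurons. It is maintained in bacteria through a high-copy ColE1/pUC-type origin and an ampicillin resistance gene (β-lactamase), and it also carries an f1 phage origin. AAV2 inverted terminal repeats flank the payload. The downstream ITR is annotated in full, whereas the upstream one is detected only as short fragments, which may reflect the difficulty of sequencing and annotating these repeats.

Between the ITRs sit two expression units. The first, cloned between MluI and XbaI, uses a human U6 (U6+27) RNA polymerase III promoter to transcribe a precursor of a circular RNA barcode, variant "B". This design was adopted from the Tornado system, in which flanking twister ribozymes (one is partly annotated here) self-cleave to leave ends that are ligated in the cell into a stable circle.

The second unit uses the neuron-specific human synapsin promoter to drive a bicistronic reading frame, cloned between BamHI and EcoRI and followed by a WPRE and the hGH polyadenylation signal. A T2A peptide separates two RNA-binding fusions. One is V5-tagged PP7 coat protein joined to the mouse HNRNPA1 M9 domain and a nuclear export signal. The other is Flag-tagged PP7 coat protein ending in a farnesylation motif annotated as H-Ras-derived, which would direct membrane anchoring.

According to the record, these proteins act as subcellular localization binders, presumably by binding the barcode RNA, though PP7 recognition sites in the barcode are not explicitly annotated. The plasmid was deposited with a study that built a spatial molecular atlas of the mouse central nervous system.
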