Addgene plasmid #200825: pAAV-U6-racRNA-B
Purpose: AAV transfer plasmid encoding a circularized RNA barcode B under U6 promoter and a subcellular localization protein binder under hSyn promoter
Depositing lab: Xiao Wang. Depositing organization: Broad Institute. Publication: Spatial atlas of the mouse central nervous system at molecular resolution. Shi H, He Y, Zhou Y, Huang J, Maher K, Wang B, Tang Z, Luo S, Tan P, Wu M, Lin Z, Ren J, Thapa Y, Tang X, Chan KY, Deverman BE, Shen H, Liu A, Liu J, Wang X. Nature. 2023 Oct;622(7983):552-561. doi: 10.1038/s41586-023-06569-5. Epub 2023 Sep 27. PubMed 37758947.
Backbone
  Vector backbone: pAAV-hSyn-mCherry
  Backbone manufacturer: Addgene plasmid #114472
  Backbone size w/o insert (bp): 4537
  Total vector size (bp): 6383
  Vector type: Mammalian Expression, AAV
Growth in bacteria
  Bacterial resistance: Ampicillin, 100 μg/mL
  Growth temperature: 30°C
  Growth strain: NEB Stable
  Copy number: Unknown
Gene/Insert 1
  Gene/Insert name: U6-racRNA (alt name: sequences encoding a circular RNA barcode under U6+27 promoter)
  Species: Synthetic
  Insert size (bp): 614
  Cloning method: Restriction Enzyme; 5′ cloning site MluI (not destroyed); 3′ cloning site XbaI (not destroyed)
  Sequencing primers: 5′ GACTATCATATGCTTACCGT
Gene/Insert 2
  Gene/Insert name: V5-PP7cp-M9-NES-T2A-Flag-PP7cp-Far (alt names: V5 tagged PP7 coating protein (PP7cp) fused with mouse HNRNPA1 M9 domain and a nuclear export signal;; Flag tagged PP7 coating protein (PP7cp) fused with farnesylation motif)
  Species: M. musculus (mouse), Synthetic
  Insert size (bp): 1252
  Promoter: hSyn
  Tag / fusion protein: V5 (N terminal on insert); Flag; C-Far (C terminal on insert)
  Cloning method: Restriction Enzyme; 5′ cloning site BamHI (not destroyed); 3′ cloning site EcoRI (not destroyed)
  Sequencing primers: 5′ TCGTGTCGTGCCTGAGAGCG; 3′ CATAGCGTAAAAGGAGCAACA
Resource information
  A portion of this plasmid was derived from a plasmid made by: Sequences encoding the circular RNA downstream of a U6+27 promoter (U6+27-pre-racRNA) were adopted from the Tornado system (Addgene plasmid #124362, PubMed 30962542).
Terms and licenses: Academic/Nonprofit Terms; Industry Terms: Not Available to Industry
Depositor comments: Please visit https://www.biorxiv.org/content/10.1101/2022.06.20.496914v1 for bioRxiv preprint.
How to cite: pAAV-U6-racRNA-B was a gift from Xiao Wang (Addgene plasmid # 200825 ; http://n2t.net/addgene:200825 ; RRID:Addgene_200825)
